>Addgene plasmid #27459 | pRS416 Gal TDP43 G294A | addgene partial sequence | sequence record 33797 | 27459 with CYC1
TATCGATAGCTTGATATCGAATTCCTGCAGCCCATCACCACTTTGTACAAGAAAGCTGGGTTCTACATTC
CCCAGCCAGAAGACTTAGAATCCATGCTTGAGCCAAAGCCTCCATTAAAACCACTGCCCGACCCTGCATT
GGATGCTGATCCCCAACCAATTGCTGCACCAGAATTAGAGCCACTATAAGAGTTATTTCCAGAACCGAAG
GCCTGGTTTGGCTCCCTCTGCATGTTGCCTTGGTTTTGGTTATTACCCGATGGGCCTGACTGGTTCTGCT
GGCTGGCTAACATGCCCATCATACCCCAACTGCTCTGTAGTGCTGCCTGGGCGGCAGCCATCATGGCTGG
ATTAATGCTGAACGCACCAAAGTTCATCCCACCACCCATATTACTACCTTGATTGTTTCCCAAACCAGCT
CCACCCGCTCTGCTATTACCAAATCCACCCTGATTCCCAAAGCCACCTGGATTACCACCAAATCTTCCAC
TTCTTTCTAACTGTCTATTGCTATTGTGCTTAGGTTCGGCATTGGATATATGAACGCTGATTCCTTTAAT
GATCAAGTCCTCTCCACAAAGAGACTGCGCAATCTGATCATCTGCAAATGTAACAAAGGCAAAGGCCCTG
AATGGCTTGGGGATGAAGACATCCATCACATCCCCGTACTGAGAGAAGAACTCCCGCAGCTCATCCTCAG
TCATGTCCTCTGTACAGCGCCCCACAAACACTTTTCTGCTTCTCAAAGGCTCATCTTGGCTTTGCTTAGA
ATTAGGAAGTTTGCAGTCACACCATCGTCCATCTATCATATGTCGCTGTGACATTACTTTCACTTGTGTT
TCATATTCCGTAAAACGAACAAAGCCAAACCCCTTTGAATGACCAGTCTTAAGATCTTTCTTGACCTGCA
CCAT
