[The description below was written by a language model from this plasmid's Addgene catalogue record.]
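Description:
pRS416 Gal TDP43 G294A is a yeast expression plasmid built on the pRS416GAL backbone (about 5 kb without the insert). It carries human TDP-43, the product of the TARDBP gene, with glycine 294 changed to alanine. The record gives no feature table, so the backbone elements are not itemised. Vectors of the pRS416 series are generally low-copy centromeric (CEN/ARS) yeast–E. coli shuttle plasmids with a URA3 auxotrophic marker for selection in yeast. The "Gal" in the name and the Gal-specific forward sequencing primer point to a galactose-inducible GAL promoter upstream of the insert, although the exact promoter is not stated. In bacteria the plasmid is selected with ampicillin. The record lists the copy number as unknown. The insert was introduced by restriction enzyme cloning, and no epitope tag or fluorescent fusion is recorded.

With a galactose-regulated promoter, TDP-43 expression can be kept off in glucose and switched on by moving cells to galactose, which is useful for a protein that may be toxic to the host. The associated publication reports that TDP-43 is intrinsically aggregation-prone and that mutations linked to amyotrophic lateral sclerosis accelerate its aggregation and increase its toxicity. G294A appears to be one of the variants examined in that work. The plasmid is therefore suited to yeast models of TDP-43 proteinopathy, where growth, toxicity or aggregation of the mutant protein can be compared with wild-type TDP-43 or other variants expressed from the same backbone.
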