Addgene plasmid #27459: pRS416 Gal TDP43 G294A
Depositing lab: Aaron Gitler. Depositing organization: University of Pennsylvania. Publication: TDP-43 is intrinsically aggregation-prone, and amyotrophic lateral sclerosis-linked mutations accelerate aggregation and increase toxicity. Johnson BS, Snead D, Lee JJ, McCaffery JM, Shorter J, Gitler AD. J Biol Chem. 2009 Jul 24. 284(30):20329-39. 10.1074/jbc.M109.010264 PubMed 19465477.
Backbone
  Vector backbone: pRS416GAL
  Backbone size w/o insert (bp): 5000
  Vector type: Yeast Expression
Growth in bacteria
  Bacterial resistance: Ampicillin, 100 μg/mL
  Growth temperature: 37°C
  Growth strain: DH5alpha
  Copy number: Unknown
Gene/Insert
  Gene/Insert name: TDP-43
  Species: H. sapiens (human)
  Mutation: Glycine 294 mutated to Alanine (G294A)
  Entrez Gene: TARDBP (a.k.a. ALS10, TDP-43)
  Cloning method: Restriction Enzyme
  Sequencing primers: 5′ pRSGal-Fwd GTTAATATACCTCTATACTTTAACGTCAAGGAGA; 3′ T3
Terms and licenses: Academic/Nonprofit Terms; Industry Terms: Not Available to Industry
How to cite: pRS416 Gal TDP43 G294A was a gift from Aaron Gitler (Addgene plasmid # 27459 ; http://n2t.net/addgene:27459 ; RRID:Addgene_27459)
